Addgene plasmid #171335: pFTK063
Purpose: Part Plasmid Entry Vector (LVL0) from the Fungal Modular Cloning ToolKit.
Depositing lab: Arnold Driessen. Depositing organization: University of Groningen. Publication: Modular Synthetic Biology Toolkit for Filamentous Fungi. Mozsik L, Pohl C, Meyer V, Bovenberg RAL, Nygard Y, Driessen AJM. ACS Synth Biol. 2021 Nov 2. doi: 10.1021/acssynbio.1c00260. PubMed 34726388.
Backbone
  Vector backbone: pICH41258
  Vector type: Bacterial Expression, Yeast Expression, Synthetic Biology
Growth in bacteria
  Bacterial resistance: Spectinomycin, 50 μg/mL
  Growth temperature: 37°C
  Growth strain: DH5alpha
  Copy number: High Copy
Gene/Insert
  Gene/Insert name: dSpCas9(m4) (for fusion)
  Species: Penicillium, Aspergillus, or other fungal sources
  Mutation: n/a
  Cloning method: Restriction Enzyme; 5′ cloning site Unknown (unknown if destroyed)
Terms and licenses: Academic/Nonprofit Terms; Industry Terms: Not Available to Industry
How to cite: pFTK063 was a gift from Arnold Driessen (Addgene plasmid # 171335 ; http://n2t.net/addgene:171335 ; RRID:Addgene_171335)
