[The description below was written by a language model from this plasmid's Addgene catalogue record and pLannotate feature annotations shown in this document.]
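Description:
pFTK063 is a level 0 (LVL0) part plasmid from the Fungal Modular Cloning ToolKit, a Golden Gate/MoClo-style system for assembling genetic constructs for filamentous fungi such as Penicillium and Aspergillus. It is built on the pICH41258 backbone, a standard MoClo entry vector, and the sequenced record is 6,354 nt. The plasmid is maintained in E. coli at high copy through a ColE1/pUC-type origin. Selection is with spectinomycin, conferred by the aadA aminoglycoside adenylyltransferase gene, which sits downstream of an annotated bla (AmpR) promoter. The short integrase, gentamicin acetyltransferase and lacI fragments in the feature table appear to be non-functional remnants of the resistance cassette and backbone rather than working elements.

The payload is a single coding-sequence part listed as dSpCas9(m4) "for fusion". It is annotated as a roughly 4.1 kb Streptococcus pyogenes Cas9 open reading frame that takes up most of the non-backbone sequence. The "d" prefix indicates a nuclease-dead Cas9, which keeps guide-RNA-directed DNA binding but does not cut. The record lists no mutations and does not explain the "m4" designation, so the exact substitutions are not stated. The catalogue's fungal species entry seems to refer to the toolkit's target hosts, since the annotated gene is bacterial in origin.

No promoter, terminator or tags flank the insert, as expected for a level 0 part that is not expressed on its own. The "for fusion" label suggests it is meant to be joined in frame to another coding part, such as an effector domain, when it is assembled with promoter and terminator parts into higher-level transcription units, for example for CRISPR-based gene regulation in fungi. The cloning sites are not recorded.
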