Features (pLannotate 1.2.2; 7 found; start..end, strand, type, name):
    110..214     +  promoter       AmpR promoter: bla
    205..285     -  CDS            int (fragment): INT2_ECOLX - Protein inferred from homology: Swiss-Prot protein existence level 3. Putative integrase believed to be involved in the insertion of antibiotic resistance genes into plasmids and transposons. From Escherichia coli.
    373..429     +  CDS            GmR (fragment): gentamycin acetyltransferase; aacC1; confers resistance to gentamycin
    436..1224    +  CDS            aadA: S3AD_ECOLX - Experimental evidence at protein level: Swiss-Prot protein existence level 1. Mediates bacterial resistance to the antibiotics streptomycin and spectinomycin. From Escherichia coli.
   1398..1986    +  rep_origin     ori: high-copy-number ColE1/pMB1/pBR322/pUC origin of replication
   2169..2218    +  CDS            lacI (fragment): lac repressor; lacI; The lac repressor binds to the lac operator to inhibit transcription in E. coli. This inhibition can be relieved by adding lactose or isopropyl-β-D-thiogalactopyranoside (IPTG).
   2235..6338    +  CDS            cas9: CAS9_STRP1 - Also known as csn1 From Streptococcus pyogenes serotype M1.
>Addgene plasmid #171335 | pFTK063 | addgene full sequence | sequence record 351276 | Addgene NGS Result
GTGGCTCTTCAGTGGACGAAAGGGCCTCGTGATACGCCTATTTTTATAGGTTAATGTCATGATAATAATG
GTTTCTTAGACGTCAGGTGGCACTTTTCGGGGAAATGTGCGCGGAACCCCTATTTGTTTATTTTTCTAAA
TACATTCAAATATGTATCCGCTCATGAGACAATAACCCTGATAAATGCTTCAATAATATTGAAAAAGGAA
GAGTATGCGCTCACGCAACTGGTCCAGAACCTTGACCGAACGCAGCGGTGGTAACGGCGCAGTGGCGGTT
TTCATGGCTTGTTATGACTGTTTTTTTTTGGGGTACAGTCTATGCCTCGGGCATCCAAGCAGCAAGCGCG
TTACGCCGTGGGTCGATGTTTGATGTTATGGAGCAGCAACGATGTTACGCAGCAGGGCAGTCGCCCTAAA
ACAAAGTTAAACATCATGAGGGAAGCGGTGATCGCCGAAGTATCGACTCAACTATCAGAGGTAGTTGGCG
TCATCGAGCGCCATCTCGAACCGACGTTGCTGGCCGTACATTTGTACGGCTCCGCAGTGGATGGCGGCCT
GAAGCCACACAGCGATATTGATTTGCTGGTTACGGTGACCGTAAGGCTTGATGAAACAACGCGGCGAGCT
TTGATCAACGACCTTTTGGAAACTTCGGCTTCCCCTGGAGAGAGCGAGATTCTCCGCGCTGTAGAAGTCA
CCATTGTTGTGCACGACGACATCATTCCGTGGCGTTATCCAGCTAAGCGCGAACTGCAATTTGGAGAATG
GCAGCGCAATGACATTCTTGCAGGTATCTTCGAGCCAGCCACGATCGACATTGATCTGGCTATCTTGCTG
ACAAAAGCAAGAGAACATAGCGTTGCCTTGGTAGGTCCAGCGGCGGAGGAACTCTTTGATCCGGTTCCTG
AACAGGATCTATTTGAGGCGCTAAATGAAACCTTAACGCTATGGAACTCGCCGCCCGACTGGGCTGGCGA
TGAGCGAAATGTAGTGCTTACGTTGTCCCGCATTTGGTACAGCGCAGTAACCGGCAAAATCGCGCCGAAG
GATGTCGCTGCCGACTGGGCAATGGAGCGCCTGCCGGCCCAGTATCAGCCCGTCATACTTGAAGCTAGAC
AGGCTTATCTTGGACAAGAAGAAGATCGCTTGGCCTCGCGCGCAGATCAGTTGGAAGAATTTGTCCATTA
CGTAAAAGGCGAGATCACCAAGGTAGTCGGCAAATAACTGTCAGACCAAGTTTACTCATATATACTTTAG
ATTGATTTAAAACTTCATTTTTAATTTAAAAGGATCTAGGTGAAGATCCTTTTTGATAATCTCATGACCA
AAATCCCTTAACGTGAGTTTTCGTTCCACTGAGCGTCAGACCCCGTAGAAAAGATCAAAGGATCTTCTTG
AGATCCTTTTTTTCTGCGCGTAATCTGCTGCTTGCAAACAAAAAAACCACCGCTACCAGCGGTGGTTTGT
TTGCCGGATCAAGAGCTACCAACTCTTTTTCCGAAGGTAACTGGCTTCAGCAGAGCGCAGATACCAAATA
CTGTTCTTCTAGTGTAGCCGTAGTTAGGCCACCACTTCAAGAACTCTGTAGCACCGCCTACATACCTCGC
TCTGCTAATCCTGTTACCAGTGGCTGCTGCCAGTGGCGATAAGTCGTGTCTTACCGGGTTGGACTCAAGA
CGATAGTTACCGGATAAGGCGCAGCGGTCGGGCTGAACGGGGGGTTCGTGCACACAGCCCAGCTTGGAGC
GAACGACCTACACCGAACTGAGATACCTACAGCGTGAGCTATGAGAAAGCGCCACGCTTCCCGAAGGGAG
AAAGGCGGACAGGTATCCGGTAAGCGGCAGGGTCGGAACAGGAGAGCGCACGAGGGAGCTTCCAGGGGGA
AACGCCTGGTATCTTTATAGTCCTGTCGGGTTTCGCCACCTCTGACTTGAGCGTCGATTTTTGTGATGCT
CGTCAGGGGGGCGGAGCCTATGGAAAAACGCCAGCAACGCGGCCTTTTTACGGTTCCTGGCCTTTTGCTG
GCCTTTTGCTCACATGTTCTTTCCTGCGTTATCCCCTGATTCTGTGGATAACCGTATTACCGCCTTTGAG
TGAGCTGATACCGCTCGCCGCAGCCGAACGACCGAGCGCAGCGAGTCAGTGAGCGAGGAAGCGGAAGAGC
GCCCAATACGCAAACCGCCTCTCCCCGCGCGTTGGCCGATTCATTAATCACTCTGTGGTCTCAAATGGAC
AAGAAGTATTCTATCGGACTGGCCATCGGGACTAATAGCGTCGGGTGGGCCGTGATCACTGACGAGTACA
AGGTGCCCTCTAAGAAGTTCAAGGTGCTCGGGAACACCGACCGGCATTCCATCAAGAAAAATCTGATCGG
AGCTCTCCTCTTTGATTCAGGGGAAACCGCTGAAGCAACCCGCCTCAAGCGGACTGCTAGACGGCGGTAC
ACCAGGAGGAAGAACCGGATTTGTTACCTTCAAGAGATATTCTCCAACGAAATGGCAAAGGTCGACGACA
GCTTCTTCCATAGGCTGGAAGAATCATTCCTCGTGGAAGAGGATAAGAAGCATGAACGGCATCCCATCTT
CGGTAATATCGTCGACGAGGTGGCCTATCACGAGAAATACCCAACCATCTACCATCTTCGCAAAAAGCTG
GTGGACTCAACCGACAAGGCAGACCTCCGGCTTATCTACCTGGCCCTGGCCCACATGATCAAGTTCAGAG
GCCACTTCCTGATCGAGGGCGACCTCAATCCTGACAATAGCGATGTGGATAAACTGTTCATCCAGCTGGT
GCAGACTTACAACCAGCTCTTTGAAGAGAACCCCATCAATGCAAGCGGAGTCGATGCCAAGGCCATTCTG
TCAGCCCGGCTGTCAAAGAGCCGCAGACTTGAGAATCTTATCGCTCAGCTGCCGGGTGAAAAGAAAAATG
GACTGTTCGGGAACCTGATTGCTCTTTCACTTGGGCTGACTCCCAATTTCAAGTCTAATTTCGACCTGGC
AGAGGATGCCAAGCTGCAACTGTCCAAGGACACCTATGATGACGATCTCGACAACCTCCTGGCCCAGATC
GGTGACCAATACGCCGACCTTTTCCTTGCTGCTAAGAATCTTTCTGACGCCATCCTGCTGTCTGACATTC
TCCGCGTGAACACTGAAATCACCAAGGCCCCTCTTTCAGCTTCAATGATTAAGCGGTATGATGAGCACCA
CCAGGACCTGACCCTGCTTAAGGCACTCGTCCGGCAGCAGCTTCCGGAGAAGTACAAGGAAATCTTCTTT
GACCAGTCAAAGAATGGATACGCCGGCTACATCGACGGAGGTGCCTCCCAAGAGGAATTTTATAAGTTTA
TCAAACCTATCCTTGAGAAGATGGACGGCACCGAAGAGCTCCTCGTGAAACTGAATCGGGAGGATCTGCT
GCGGAAGCAGCGCACTTTCGACAATGGGAGCATTCCCCACCAGATCCATCTTGGGGAGCTTCACGCCATC
CTTCGGCGCCAAGAGGACTTCTACCCCTTTCTTAAGGACAACAGGGAGAAGATTGAGAAAATTCTCACTT
TCCGCATCCCCTACTACGTGGGACCCCTCGCCAGAGGAAATAGCCGGTTTGCTTGGATGACCAGAAAGTC
AGAAGAAACTATCACTCCCTGGAACTTCGAAGAGGTGGTGGACAAGGGAGCCAGCGCTCAGTCATTCATC
GAACGGATGACTAACTTCGATAAGAACCTCCCCAATGAGAAGGTCCTGCCGAAACATTCCCTGCTCTACG
AGTACTTTACCGTGTACAACGAGCTGACCAAGGTGAAATATGTCACCGAAGGGATGAGGAAGCCCGCATT
CCTGTCAGGCGAACAAAAGAAGGCAATTGTGGACCTTCTGTTCAAGACCAATAGAAAGGTGACCGTGAAG
CAGCTGAAGGAGGACTATTTCAAGAAAATTGAATGCTTCGACTCTGTGGAGATTAGCGGGGTCGAAGATC
GGTTCAACGCAAGCCTGGGTACTTACCATGATCTGCTTAAGATCATCAAGGACAAGGATTTTCTGGACAA
TGAGGAGAACGAGGACATCCTTGAGGACATTGTCCTGACTCTCACTCTGTTCGAGGACCGGGAAATGATC
GAGGAGAGGCTTAAGACCTACGCCCATCTGTTCGACGATAAAGTGATGAAGCAACTTAAACGGAGAAGAT
ATACCGGATGGGGACGCCTTAGCCGCAAACTCATCAACGGAATCCGGGACAAACAGAGCGGAAAGACCAT
TCTTGATTTCCTTAAGAGCGACGGATTCGCTAATCGCAACTTCATGCAACTTATCCATGATGATTCCCTG
ACCTTTAAGGAGGACATCCAGAAGGCCCAAGTGTCTGGACAAGGTGACTCACTGCACGAGCATATCGCAA
ATCTGGCTGGTTCACCCGCTATTAAGAAGGGTATTCTCCAGACCGTGAAAGTCGTGGACGAGCTGGTCAA
GGTGATGGGTCGCCATAAACCAGAGAACATTGTCATCGAGATGGCCAGGGAAAACCAGACTACCCAGAAG
GGACAGAAGAACAGCAGGGAGCGGATGAAAAGAATTGAGGAAGGGATTAAGGAGCTCGGGTCACAGATCC
TTAAAGAGCACCCGGTGGAAAACACCCAGCTTCAGAATGAGAAGCTCTATCTGTACTACCTTCAAAATGG
ACGCGATATGTATGTGGACCAAGAGCTTGATATCAACAGGCTCTCAGACTACGACGTGGCTGCCATCGTC
CCTCAGAGCTTCCTCAAAGACGACTCAATTGACAATAAGGTGCTGACTCGCTCAGACAAGGCCCGGGGAA
AGTCAGATAACGTGCCCTCAGAGGAAGTCGTGAAAAAGATGAAGAACTATTGGCGCCAGCTTCTGAACGC
AAAGCTGATCACTCAGCGGAAGTTCGACAATCTCACTAAGGCTGAGAGGGGCGGACTGAGCGAACTGGAC
AAAGCAGGATTCATTAAACGGCAACTTGTGGAGACTCGGCAGATTACTAAACATGTCGCCCAAATCCTTG
ACTCACGCATGAATACCAAGTACGACGAAAACGACAAACTTATCCGCGAGGTGAAGGTGATTACCCTGAA
GTCCAAGCTGGTCAGCGATTTCAGAAAGGACTTTCAATTCTACAAAGTGCGGGAGATCAATAACTATCAT
CATGCTCATGACGCATATCTGAATGCCGTGGTGGGAACCGCCCTGATCAAGAAGTACCCAAAGCTGGAAA
GCGAGTTCGTGTACGGAGACTACAAGGTCTACGACGTGCGCAAGATGATTGCCAAATCTGAGCAGGAGAT
CGGAAAGGCCACCGCAAAGTACTTCTTCTACAGCAACATCATGAATTTCTTCAAGACCGAAATCACCCTT
GCAAACGGTGAGATCCGGAAGAGGCCGCTCATCGAGACTAATGGGGAGACTGGCGAAATCGTGTGGGACA
AGGGCAGAGATTTCGCTACCGTGCGCAAAGTGCTTTCTATGCCTCAAGTGAACATCGTGAAGAAAACCGA
GGTGCAAACCGGAGGCTTTTCTAAGGAATCAATCCTCCCCAAGCGCAACTCCGACAAGCTCATTGCAAGG
AAGAAGGATTGGGACCCTAAGAAGTACGGCGGATTCGATTCACCAACTGTGGCTTATTCTGTCCTGGTCG
TGGCTAAGGTGGAAAAAGGAAAGTCTAAGAAGCTCAAGAGCGTGAAGGAACTGCTGGGTATCACCATTAT
GGAGCGCAGCTCCTTCGAGAAGAACCCAATTGACTTTCTCGAAGCCAAAGGTTACAAGGAAGTCAAGAAG
GACCTTATCATCAAGCTCCCAAAGTATAGCCTGTTCGAACTGGAGAATGGGCGGAAGCGGATGCTCGCCT
CCGCTGGCGAACTTCAGAAGGGTAATGAGCTGGCTCTCCCCTCCAAGTACGTGAATTTCCTCTACCTTGC
AAGCCATTACGAGAAGCTGAAGGGGAGCCCCGAGGACAACGAGCAAAAGCAACTGTTTGTGGAGCAGCAT
AAGCATTATCTGGACGAGATCATTGAGCAGATTTCCGAGTTTTCTAAACGCGTCATTCTCGCTGATGCCA
ACCTCGATAAAGTCCTTAGCGCATACAATAAGCACAGAGACAAACCAATTCGGGAGCAGGCTGAGAATAT
CATCCACCTGTTCACCCTCACCAATCTTGGTGCCCCTGCCGCATTCAAGTACTTCGACACCACCATCGAC
CGGAAACGCTATACCTCCACCAAAGAAGTGCTGGACGCCACCCTCATCCACCAGAGCATCACCGGACTTT
ACGAAACTCGGATTGACCTCTCACAGCTCGGAGGGGATAGGTTGAGACCACGAA
